Addgene plasmid #188852: Terminase_P1
Purpose: Large terminase from phage P1
Depositing lab: Feng Zhang. Depositing organization: Broad Institute. Publication: Prokaryotic innate immunity through pattern recognition of conserved viral proteins. Gao LA, Wilkinson ME, Strecker J, Makarova KS, Macrae RK, Koonin EV, Zhang F. Science. 2022 Aug 12;377(6607):eabm4096. doi: 10.1126/science.abm4096. Epub 2022 Aug 12. PubMed 35951700.
Backbone
  Vector backbone: pBAD
  Backbone size w/o insert (bp): 3590
  Total vector size (bp): 5075
  Vector type: Bacterial Expression
Growth in bacteria
  Bacterial resistance: Ampicillin, 100 μg/mL
  Growth temperature: 37°C
  Growth strain: DH5alpha
  Copy number: High Copy
Gene/Insert
  Gene/Insert name: Terminase
  Insert size (bp): 1485
  GenBank ID: WP_000124150.1
  Cloning method: Gibson Cloning
  Sequencing primers: 5′ N/A
Terms and licenses: Academic/Nonprofit Terms; Industry Terms: Not Available to Industry
How to cite: Terminase_P1 was a gift from Feng Zhang (Addgene plasmid # 188852 ; http://n2t.net/addgene:188852 ; RRID:Addgene_188852)
