[The description below was written by a language model from this plasmid's Addgene catalogue record and pLannotate feature annotations shown in this document.]
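Description:
Terminase_P1 is a bacterial expression plasmid built on a pBAD backbone, about 5.1 kb in total, that carries the large terminase gene of Escherichia phage P1 under arabinose-inducible control. It replicates in E. coli from a ColE1/pMB1-type origin recorded as high copy, and it is selected with ampicillin through a β-lactamase gene driven by its own bla promoter. Remnants of the pBR322 lineage are also annotated, namely the bom (basis of mobility) region and a short fragment of rop, which is too truncated to be expected to encode functional Rop protein.

The payload is an insert of roughly 1.5 kb, introduced by Gibson assembly and annotated as pacB, the P1 large terminase subunit. This protein is part of the molecular motor that translocates phage genomic DNA into empty capsids. It associates with the small terminase subunit to dock on the portal protein and is thought to have or induce the endonuclease activity that cuts the genome concatemer. The coding sequence sits just downstream of the araBAD promoter, with the araC regulator gene transcribed divergently. AraC represses the promoter in the absence of L-arabinose and activates it when the sugar is present, giving tight, titratable expression suited to potentially toxic phage proteins. An rrnB T2 terminator follows the open reading frame. No epitope or purification tags are annotated.

The record gives the purpose only as supplying the P1 large terminase. The associated publication concerns prokaryotic innate immunity through pattern recognition of conserved viral proteins, so the plasmid was probably used for inducible expression of this phage protein in bacteria to test recognition by defence systems.
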