Features (pLannotate 1.2.2; 9 found; start..end, strand, type, name):
    527..667     -  misc_feature   bom: basis of mobility region from pBR322
    769..809     -  CDS            rop (fragment): Rop protein, which maintains plasmids at low copy number; rop
    931..1809    -  CDS            araC: L-arabinose regulatory protein; araC
   1836..2120    +  promoter       araBAD promoter: araBAD; promoter of the L-arabinose operon of E. coli; the araC regulatory gene is transcribed in the opposite direction (Guzman et al., 1995)
   2154..3635    +  CDS            pacB: TERL_BPP1 - Protein inferred from homology: Swiss-Prot protein existence level 3. Component of the molecular motor that translocates genomic DNA in empty capsid during DNA packaging. Heterooligomerize with small terminase protein to be docked on capsid portal protein. Forms a ring- like structure through which genomic DNA is translocated into the capsid. May have or induce an endonuclease activity to cleave the genome concatemer after encapsidation. From Escherichia phage P1 (Bacteriophage P1).
   3659..3686    +  terminator     rrnB T2 terminator: transcription terminator T2 from the E. coli rrnB gene
   3705..3796    +  promoter       AmpR promoter: bla
   3797..4657    +  CDS            AmpR: β-lactamase; bla; confers resistance to ampicillin, carbenicillin, and related antibiotics
   4828..341     +  rep_origin     ori (across the origin): high-copy-number ColE1/pMB1/pBR322/pUC origin of replication
>Addgene plasmid #188852 | Terminase_P1 | addgene full sequence | sequence record 369483 | Addgene NGS Result
GCGATAAGTCGTGTCTTACCGGGTTGGACTCAAGACGATAGTTACCGGATAAGGCGCAGCGGTCGGGCTG
AACGGGGGGTTCGTGCACACAGCCCAGCTTGGAGCGAACGACCTACACCGAACTGAGATACCTACAGCGT
GAGCTATGAGAAAGCGCCACGCTTCCCGAAGGGAGAAAGGCGGACAGGTATCCGGTAAGCGGCAGGGTCG
GAACAGGAGAGCGCACGAGGGAGCTTCCAGGGGGAAACGCCTGGTATCTTTATAGTCCTGTCGGGTTTCG
CCACCTCTGACTTGAGCGTCGATTTTTGTGATGCTCGTCAGGGGGGCGGAGCCTATGGAAAAACGCCAGC
AACGCGGCCTTTTTACGGTTCCTGGCCTTTTGCTGGCCTTTTGCTCACATGTTCTTTCCTGCGTTATCCC
CTGATTCTGTGGATAACCGTATTACCGCCTTTGAGTGAGCTGATACCGCTCGCCGCAGCCGAACGACCGA
GCGCAGCGAGTCAGTGAGCGAGGAAGCGGAAGAGCGCCTGATGCGGTATTTTCTCCTTACGCATCTGTGC
GGTATTTCACACCGCATATGGTGCACTCTCAGTACAATCTGCTCTGATGCCGCATAGTTAAGCCAGTATA
CACTCCGCTATCGCTACGTGACTGGGTCATGGCTGCGCCCCGACACCCGCCAACACCCGCTGACGCGCCC
TGACGGGCTTGTCTGCTCCCGGCATCCGCTTACAGACAAGCTGTGACCGTCTCCGGGAGCTGCATGTGTC
AGAGGTTTTCACCGTCATCACCGAAACGCGCGAGGCAGCAGATCAATTCGCGCGCGAAGGCGAAGCGGCA
TGCATAATGTGCCTGTCAAATGGACGAAGCAGGGATTCTGCAAACCCTATGCTACTCCGTCAAGCCGTCA
ATTGTCTGATTCGTTACCAATTATGACAACTTGACGGCTACATCATTCACTTTTTCTTCACAACCGGCAC
GGAACTCGCTCGGGCTGGCCCCGGTGCATTTTTTAAATACCCGCGAGAAATAGAGTTGATCGTCAAAACC
AACATTGCGACCGACGGTGGCGATAGGCATCCGGGTGGTGCTCAAAAGCAGCTTCGCCTGGCTGATACGT
TGGTCCTCGCGCCAGCTTAAGACGCTAATCCCTAACTGCTGGCGGAAAAGATGTGACAGACGCGACGGCG
ACAAGCAAACATGCTGTGCGACGCTGGCGATATCAAAATTGCTGTCTGCCAGGTGATCGCTGATGTACTG
ACAAGCCTCGCGTACCCGATTATCCATCGGTGGATGGAGCGACTCGTTAATCGCTTCCATGCGCCGCAGT
AACAATTGCTCAAGCAGATTTATCGCCAGCAGCTCCGAATAGCGCCCTTCCCCTTGCCCGGCGTTAATGA
TTTGCCCAAACAGGTCGCTGAAATGCGGCTGGTGCGCTTCATCCGGGCGAAAGAACCCCGTATTGGCAAA
TATTGACGGCCAGTTAAGCCATTCATGCCAGTAGGCGCGCGGACGAAAGTAAACCCACTGGTGATACCAT
TCGCGAGCCTCCGGATGACGACCGTAGTGATGAATCTCTCCTGGCGGGAACAGCAAAATATCACCCGGTC
GGCAAACAAATTCTCGTCCCTGATTTTTCACCACCCCCTGACCGCGAATGGTGAGATTGAGAATATAACC
TTTCATTCCCAGCGGTCGGTCGATAAAAAAATCGAGATAACCGTTGGCCTCAATCGGCGTTAAACCCGCC
ACCAGATGGGCATTAAACGAGTATCCCGGCAGCAGGGGATCATTTTGCGCTTCAGCCATACTTTTCATAC
TCCCGCCATTCAGAGAAGAAACCAATTGTCCATATTGCATCAGACATTGCCGTCACTGCGTCTTTTACTG
GCTCTTCTCGCTAACCAAACCGGTAACCCCGCTTATTAAAAGCATTCTGTAACAAAGCGGGACCAAAGCC
ATGACAAAAACGCGTAACAAAAGTGTCTATAATCACGGCAGAAAAGTCCACATTGATTATTTGCACGGCG
TCACACTTTGCTATGCCATAGCATTTTTATCCATAAGATTAGCGGATCCTACCTGACGCTTTTTATCGCA
ACTCTCTACTGTTTCTCCATACCCGTTTTTTGGGCTAACAGGAGGAATTAACCATGGCCAGAAGTTGCGT
AACGGACCCACGTTGGCGCGAGCTTGTGGCGCTATATCGTTATGACTGGATTGCGGCCGCTGATGTGTTG
TTTGGGAAGACACCAACCTGGCAGCAGGATGAGATCATTGAGTCCACGCAGCAGGACGGCAGTTGGACAA
GTGTGACCTCCGGCCATGGTACTGGTAAATCGGATATGACGAGTATCATTGCAATACTCTTCATCATGTT
TTTCCCCGGCGCTCGCGTCATTCTGGTCGCTAACAAAAGACAGCAAGTCCTTGATGGTATTTTCAAATAC
ATAAAGAGCAATTGGGCTACTGCTGTTAGCAGATTCCCGTGGTTGTCGAAGTATTTCATTCTTACAGAAA
CGTCTTTTTTTGAGGTGACTGGCAAGGGTGTTTGGACAATATTGATAAAGTCCTGTCGTCCCGGAAATGA
GGAGGCGTTGGCTGGTGAACACGCCGATCATCTCTTGTATATCATCGACGAAGCGTCGGGTGTGAGTGAT
AAAGCATTCAGTGTGATAACAGGTGCGCTGACCGGTAAGGATAACCGTATTCTGCTTCTTTCCCAGCCTA
CGCGACCTTCAGGCTATTTCTACGATTCACACCACAGACTAGCTATTCGCCCGGGAAATCCTGATGGATT
GTTTACTGCGATAATACTGAATAGTGAAGAATCTCCGCTTGTAGATGCAAAATTTATACGAGCAAAACTT
GCGGAGTATGGCGGTCGTGATAACCCCATGTACATGATCAAAGTACGTGGTGAATTTCCCAAATCTCAAG
ATGGCTTTCTTCTTGGTCGTGATGAGGTTGAGCGGGCGACGCGGCGAAAGGTCAAGATTGCCAAAGGATG
GGGCTGGGTTGCATGTGTTGACGTTGCTGGTGGCACAGGACGAGATAAGTCCGTTATTAATATCATGATG
GTGTCCGGCCAGCGAAATAAACGCCGTGTAATCAACTATCGTATGCTGGAATACACAGACGTTACAGAAA
CGCAGTTAGCCGCCAAGATTTTCGCAGAATGTAACCCAGAACGGTTCCCGAACATAACCATAGCTATTGA
TGGCGATGGCTTGGGGAAATCGACGGCTGATCTAATGTACGAACGCTATGGCATTACCGTCCAGCGTATC
CGCTGGGGTAAAAAGATGCACAGCCGTGAAGATAAAAGCCTTTATTTCGATATGCGCGCTTTCGCGAATA
TTCAGGCGGCAGAAGCTGTAAAATCAGGGCGTATGAGGCTTGATAAGGGGGCTGCGACTATAGAGGAAGC
ATCAAAGATACCGGTAGGGATAAATTCCGCAGGTCAATGGAAGGTGATGTCAAAGGAAGATATGAAGAAA
AAACTCAACCTGCACTCACCGGACCATTGGGATACATATTGTTTCGCTATGTTGGCGAACTATGTTCCCC
AAGATGAAGTGCTTAGCGTCGAAGACGAAGCGCAGGTTGATGAAGCTCTGGCATGGCTTAATGAATAATG
CCAGGCATCAAATTAAGCAGAAGGCCATCCTGACGGATGGCCTTTTTGCGTTTCTACAAACTCTTTTGTT
TATTTTTCTAAATACATTCAAATATGTATCCGCTCATGAGACAATAACCCTGATAAATGCTTCAATAATA
TTGAAAAAGGAAGAGTATGAGTATTCAACATTTCCGTGTCGCCCTTATTCCCTTTTTTGCGGCATTTTGC
CTTCCTGTTTTTGCTCACCCAGAAACGCTGGTGAAAGTAAAAGATGCTGAAGATCAGTTGGGTGCACGAG
TGGGTTACATCGAACTGGATCTCAACAGCGGTAAGATCCTTGAGAGTTTTCGCCCCGAAGAACGTTTTCC
AATGATGAGCACTTTTAAAGTTCTGCTATGTGGCGCGGTATTATCCCGTGTTGACGCCGGGCAAGAGCAA
CTCGGTCGCCGCATACACTATTCTCAGAATGACTTGGTTGAGTACTCACCAGTCACAGAAAAGCATCTTA
CGGATGGCATGACAGTAAGAGAATTATGCAGTGCTGCCATAACCATGAGTGATAACACTGCGGCCAACTT
ACTTCTGACAACGATCGGAGGACCGAAGGAGCTAACCGCTTTTTTGCACAACATGGGGGATCATGTAACT
CGCCTTGATCGTTGGGAACCGGAGCTGAATGAAGCCATACCAAACGACGAGCGTGACACCACGATGCCTG
TAGCAATGGCAACAACGTTGCGCAAACTATTAACTGGCGAACTACTTACTCTAGCTTCCCGGCAACAATT
AATAGACTGGATGGAGGCGGATAAAGTTGCAGGACCACTTCTGCGCTCGGCCCTTCCGGCTGGCTGGTTT
ATTGCTGATAAATCTGGAGCCGGTGAGCGTGGGTCTCGCGGTATCATTGCAGCACTGGGGCCAGATGGTA
AGCCCTCCCGTATCGTAGTTATCTACACGACGGGGAGTCAGGCAACTATGGATGAACGAAATAGACAGAT
CGCTGAGATAGGTGCCTCACTGATTAAGCATTGGTAACTGTCAGACCAAGTTTACTCATATATACTTTAG
ATTGATTTAAAACTTCATTTTTAATTTAAAAGGATCTAGGTGAAGATCCTTTTTGATAATCTCATGACCA
AAATCCCTTAACGTGAGTTTTCGTTCCACTGAGCGTCAGACCCCGTAGAAAAGATCAAAGGATCTTCTTG
AGATCCTTTTTTTCTGCGCGTAATCTGCTGCTTGCAAACAAAAAAACCACCGCTACCAGCGGTGGTTTGT
TTGCCGGATCAAGAGCTACCAACTCTTTTTCCGAAGGTAACTGGCTTCAGCAGAGCGCAGATACCAAATA
CTGTCCTTCTAGTGTAGCCGTAGTTAGGCCACCACTTCAAGAACTCTGTAGCACCGCCTACATACCTCGC
TCTGCTAATCCTGTTACCAGTGGCTGCTGCCAGTG
